>Addgene plasmid #101820 | pCRRNA-G11-R20 | addgene full sequence | sequence record 197184 | Addgene NGS Result
GGACTCAAGACGATAGTTACCGGATAAGGCGCAGCGGTCGGGCTGAACGGGGGGTTCGTGCACACAGCCC
AGCTTGGAGCGAACGACCTACACCGAACTGAGATACCTACAGCGTGAGCTATGAGAAAGCGCCACGCTTC
CCGAAGGGAGAAAGGCGGACAGGTATCCGGTAAGCGGCAGGGTCGGAACAGGAGAGCGCACGAGGGAGCT
TCCAGGGGGAAACGCCTGGTATCTTTATAGTCCTGTCGGGTTTCGCCACCTCTGACTTGAGCGTCGATTT
TTGTGATGCTCGTCAGGGGGGCGGAGCCTATGGAAAAACGCCAGCAACGCGGCCTTTTTACGGTTCCTGG
CCTTTTGCTGGCCTTTTGCTCACATGTTCTTTCCTGCGTTATCCCCTGATTCTGTGGATAACCGTATTAC
CGCCTTTGAGTGAGCTGATACCGCTCGCCGCAGCCGAACGCCCCAAAAAGCCTCGCTTTCAGCACCTGTC
GTTTCCTTTCTTTTCAGAGGGTATTTTAAATAAAAACATTAAGTTATGACGAAGAAGAACGGAAACGCCT
TAAACCGGAAAATTTTCATAAATAGCGAAAACCCGCGAGGTCGCCGCCCCGTAACCTGTCGGATCACCGG
AAGGGACCCGTAAAGTGATAATGATTATCATCTACATATCACAACGTGCGTGGAGGGTCTAGGGCGGCGG
ATTTGTCCTACTCAGGAGAGCGTTCACCGACAAACAACAGATAAAACGAAAGGCCCAGTCTTTCGACTGA
GCCTTTCGTTTTATTTGATGCCTCTAGCACGCGTACCATGGGATCCTATTTCTTAATAACTAAAAATATG
GTATAATACTCTTAATAAATGCAGTAATACAGGGGCTTTTCAAGACTGAAGTCTAGCTGAGACAAATAGT
GCGATTACGAAATTTTTTAGACAAAAATAGTCTACGAGGTTTTAGAGCTATGCTGTTTTGAATGGTCCCA
AAACCCTTCACCTTGTGGTGCTTCAGAGAATTTGGTTTTAGAGCTATGCTGTTTTGAATGGTCCCAAAAC
AGTTTGGCGGTCTGGGTGCCTTCATACGGAGTTTTAGAGCTATGCTGTTTTGAATGGTCCCAAAACTTCA
GCACACTGAGACTTGTTGAGTTGAATTCATGAGTATTAAGTATTGTTTTATGGCTGATAAATTTCTTTGA
ATTTCTCCTTGATTATTTGTTATAAAAGTTATAAAATAATCTTGTTGGAACCATTCAAAACAGCATAGCA
AGTTAAAATAAGGCTAGTCCGTTATCAACTTGAAAAAGTGGCACCGAGTCGGTGCTTTTTTTGATACTTC
TATTCTACTCTGACTGCAAACCAAAAAAACAAGCGCTTTCAAAACGCTTGTTTTATCATTTTTAGGGAAA
TTAATCTCTTAATCCTTTTATCATTCTACATTTAGGCGCTGCCATCTTAAGACGAAAGGGCCTCGTGATA
CGCCTATTTTTATAGGTTAATGTCATGATAATAATGGTTTCTTAGACGTCGGAATTGCCAGCTGGGGCGC
CCTCTGGTAAGGTTGGGAAGCCCTGCAAAGTAAACTGGATGGCTTTCTTGCCGCCAAGGATCTGATGGCG
CAGGGGATCAAGATCTGATCAAGAGACAGGATGAGGATCGTTTCGCATGATTGAACAAGATGGATTGCAC
GCAGGTTCTCCGGCCGCTTGGGTGGAGAGGCTATTCGGCTATGACTGGGCACAACAGACAATCGGCTGCT
CTGATGCCGCCGTGTTCCGGCTGTCAGCGCAGGGGCGCCCGGTTCTTTTTGTCAAGACCGACCTGTCCGG
TGCCCTGAATGAACTGCAGGACGAGGCAGCGCGGCTATCGTGGCTGGCCACGACGGGCGTTCCTTGCGCA
GCTGTGCTCGACGTTGTCACTGAAGCGGGAAGGGACTGGCTGCTATTGGGCGAAGTGCCGGGGCAGGATC
TCCTGTCATCTCACCTTGCTCCTGCCGAGAAAGTATCCATCATGGCTGATGCAATGCGGCGGCTGCATAC
GCTTGATCCGGCTACCTGCCCATTCGACCACCAAGCGAAACATCGCATCGAGCGAGCACGTACTCGGATG
GAAGCCGGTCTTGTCGATCAGGATGATCTGGACGAAGAGCATCAGGGGCTCGCGCCAGCCGAACTGTTCG
CCAGGCTCAAGGCGCGCATGCCCGACGGCGAGGATCTCGTCGTGACCCATGGCGATGCCTGCTTGCCGAA
TATCATGGTGGAAAATGGCCGCTTTTCTGGATTCATCGACTGTGGCCGGCTGGGTGTGGCGGACCGCTAT
CAGGACATAGCGTTGGCTACCCGTGATATTGCTGAAGAGCTTGGCGGCGAATGGGCTGACCGCTTCCTCG
TGCTTTACGGTATCGCCGCTCCCGATTCGCAGCGCATCGCCTTCTATCGCCTTCTTGACGAGTTCTTCTG
AGCGGGACTCTGGGGTTCGAGAGCTCGCTTGGACTCCTGTTGATAGATCCAGTAATGACCTCAGAACTCC
ATCTGGATTTGTTCAGAACGCTCGGTTGCCGCCGGGCGTTTTTTATTGGTGAGAATCCAAGCACTAGTCA
TGACCAAAATCCCTTAACGTGAGTTTTCGTTCCACTGAGCGTCAGACCCCGTAGAAAAGATCAAAGGATC
TTCTTGAGATCCTTTTTTTCTGCGCGTAATCTGCTGCTTGCAAACAAAAAAACCACCGCTACCAGCGGTG
GTTTGTTTGCCGGATCAAGAGCTACCAACTCTTTTTCCGAAGGTAACTGGCTTCAGCAGAGCGCAGATAC
CAAATACTGTCCTTCTAGTGTAGCCGTAGTTAGGCCACCACTTCAAGAACTCTGTAGCACCGCCTACATA
CCTCGCTCTGCTAATCCTGTTACCAGTGGCTGCTGCCAGTGGCGATAAGTCGTGTCTTACCGGGTT
Features (pLannotate 1.2.2; 11 found; start..end, strand, type, name):
    463..686     +  misc_feature   cos (fragment): lambda cos site; allows packaging into phage lambda particles
    701..787     -  terminator     rrnB T1 terminator: Escherichia coli rrnB; transcription terminator T1 from the E. coli rrnB gene
    817..948     +  misc_feature   crRNA leader: crRNA leader sequence for the Streptococcus pyogenes CRISPR/Cas system
    949..984     +  repeat_region  DR: direct repeat for the Streptococcus pyogenes CRISPR/Cas system
   1015..1050    +  repeat_region  DR: direct repeat for the Streptococcus pyogenes CRISPR/Cas system
   1081..1116    +  repeat_region  DR: direct repeat for the Streptococcus pyogenes CRISPR/Cas system
   1237..1315    +  misc_RNA       tracrRNA: trans-activating CRISPR RNA for the Streptococcus pyogenes CRISPR/Cas9 system
   1506..1625    +  CDS            tnpA (fragment): TN5P_ECOLX - Also known as tnp. Experimental evidence at protein level: Swiss-Prot protein existence level 1. Mediates transposition of transposon Tn5 by a 'cut and paste' mechanism. First, the monomeric transposase binds the 19 bp inverted DNA repeats flanking the transposon. Then, dimerization of the DNA- bound transposase creates a synaptic DNA complex. After nicking of the first DNA strand, excision of the transposon proceeds through a series of intermediates. The transposase then mediates the insertion of the transposon at a new site by strand transfer. The activity of the wild- type tran
   1657..2448    +  CDS            neo: KKA2_KLEPN - Also known as kan, nptII. Experimental evidence at protein level: Swiss-Prot protein existence level 1. Resistance to kanamycin, neomycin, paromomycin, ribostamycin, butirosin and gentamicin B. From Klebsiella pneumoniae.
   2482..2576    +  terminator     lambda t0 terminator: transcription terminator from phage lambda
   2664..316     +  rep_origin     ori (across the origin): high-copy-number ColE1/pMB1/pBR322/pUC origin of replication
