[The description below was written by a language model from this plasmid's Addgene catalogue record and pLannotate feature annotations shown in this document.]
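Description:
pCRRNA-G11-R20 is a small (about 2.9 kb) bacterial CRISPR plasmid built on the pCRRNAcos backbone and used in synthetic biology work on tunable gene knockdown. It replicates from a high-copy ColE1/pUC-type origin and is selected with kanamycin through a Tn5-derived neo (nptII) gene, which is preceded by a short remnant of the Tn5 transposase coding sequence and followed by the lambda t0 terminator. The backbone also carries a fragment of the phage lambda cos site, an element that in intact form allows a plasmid to be packaged into lambda particles.

The payload is a minimal Streptococcus pyogenes-type CRISPR array. The native crRNA leader, listed in the record as the Spy 1049 promoter, is followed by three 36-bp direct repeats separated by two 30-bp spacers, one directed against sfGFP and one against mCherry. A tracrRNA is annotated downstream of the array, so the plasmid supplies both RNA components needed to form mature guide complexes. An rrnB T1 terminator lies upstream of the leader on the opposite strand. No Cas9 or dCas9 gene is annotated, so the protein must come from the host strain or another construct.

The stated purpose is to repress GFP and mCherry independently and with different strengths. The associated study concerns tuning dCas9's ability to block transcription for knockdown of bacterial genes. The name suggests that the "G11" and "R20" labels refer to the extent of guide-target complementarity for the green and red reporters respectively, although the record does not define them explicitly.
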