Addgene plasmid #101820: pCRRNA-G11-R20
Purpose: Repress mCherry and GFP independently, with different strengths
Depositing lab: David Bikard & Sven van Teeffelen. Depositing organization: Institut Pasteur. Publication: Tuning dCas9's ability to block transcription enables robust, noiseless knockdown of bacterial genes. Vigouroux A, Oldewurtel E, Cui L, Bikard D, van Teeffelen S. Mol Syst Biol. 2018 Mar 8;14(3):e7899. PubMed 29519933.
Backbone
  Vector backbone: pCRRNAcos
  Backbone size w/o insert (bp): 2870
  Vector type: CRISPR, Synthetic Biology
Growth in bacteria
  Bacterial resistance: Kanamycin, 50 μg/mL
  Growth temperature: 37°C
  Growth strain: DH5alpha
  Copy number: High Copy
Gene/Insert
  Gene/Insert name: crRNAs targeting GFP and mCherry
  gRNA/shRNA sequence: sfGFP crRNA: CCTTCACCTTGTGGTGCTTCAGAGAATTTG; mCherry crRNA: AGTTTGGCGGTCTGGGTGCCTTCATACGGA
  Species: Synthetic
  Promoter: Spy 1049
  Cloning method: Restriction Enzyme; 5′ cloning site Unknown (unknown if destroyed); 3′ cloning site Unknown (unknown if destroyed)
  Sequencing primers: 5′ TTACTTTGCAGGGCTTCCCAACC; 3′ TTTGATGCCTCTAGCACGCG
Terms and licenses: Academic/Nonprofit Terms; Industry Terms: Not Available to Industry
How to cite: pCRRNA-G11-R20 was a gift from David Bikard & Sven van Teeffelen (Addgene plasmid # 101820 ; http://n2t.net/addgene:101820 ; RRID:Addgene_101820)
